Addgene plasmid #45398: pGEMABC
Depositing lab: Katsu Murakami. Depositing organization: Pennsylvania State University. Publication: X-ray Crystal Structure of Escherichia coli RNA Polymerase sigma70 Holoenzyme. Murakami KS. J Biol Chem. 2013 Mar 29;288(13):9126-34. doi: 10.1074/jbc.M112.430900. Epub 2013 Feb 6. PubMed 23389035.
Backbone
  Vector backbone: pGEMEX1
  Backbone manufacturer: Promega
  Backbone size w/o insert (bp): 3993
  Total vector size (bp): 12737
  Modifications to backbone: Digesting pGEMEX1 (Promega) with Xbal and recircularizing the larger fragment. By this treatment, the T7 gene 10 coding for major capsid protein was deleted.
  Vector type: Bacterial Expression
Growth in bacteria
  Bacterial resistance: Ampicillin, 100 μg/mL
  Growth temperature: 37°C
  Growth strain: DH5alpha
  Copy number: High Copy
Gene/Insert 1
  Gene/Insert name: rpoA (alt name: alpha subunit RNA polymerase)
  Species: Escherichia coli
  Insert size (bp): 987
  Entrez Gene: rpoA (a.k.a. Y75_p3881)
  Promoter: T7
  Cloning method: Restriction Enzyme; 5′ cloning site XbaI (not destroyed); 3′ cloning site XbaI (not destroyed)
  Sequencing primers: 5′ T7 primer; 3′ None
Gene/Insert 2
  Gene/Insert name: rpoB (alt name: beta subunit RNA polymerase)
  Species: Escherichia coli
  Insert size (bp): 4026
  Entrez Gene: rpoB (a.k.a. Y75_p3210)
  Promoter: None
  Cloning method: Restriction Enzyme; 5′ cloning site BamHI (not destroyed); 3′ cloning site None (unknown if destroyed)
  Sequencing primers: 5′ None; 3′ None
Gene/Insert 3
  Gene/Insert name: rpoC (alt name: betaprime subunit RNA polymerase)
  Species: Escherichia coli
  Insert size (bp): 4221
  Entrez Gene: rpoC (a.k.a. Y75_p3209)
  Promoter: None
  Cloning method: Restriction Enzyme; 5′ cloning site None (unknown if destroyed); 3′ cloning site BamHI (not destroyed)
  Sequencing primers: 5′ None; 3′ T7 terminator
Terms and licenses: Academic/Nonprofit Terms; Industry Terms: Not Available to Industry
How to cite: pGEMABC was a gift from Katsu Murakami (Addgene plasmid # 45398 ; http://n2t.net/addgene:45398 ; RRID:Addgene_45398)
