[The description below was written by a language model from this plasmid's Addgene catalogue record and pLannotate feature annotations shown in this document.]
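Description:
pGEMABC is a 12,737 bp bacterial expression plasmid for co-overproducing the three large core subunits of Escherichia coli RNA polymerase. It is built on a modified pGEMEX1 backbone in which the T7 gene 10 (major capsid protein) coding region was removed by XbaI digestion and recircularization. Short leftover fragments annotated as a gene 10-derived tag, lacZα, lacI, rop and bom appear to be backbone remnants rather than functional parts. The plasmid replicates at high copy in E. coli from a ColE1/pUC-type origin and is selected with ampicillin through the β-lactamase gene and its own promoter. An f1 origin is also present, which in principle allows single-stranded DNA production.

The payload is arranged as a single polycistronic unit. A T7 promoter lies just upstream of rpoA (α subunit, inserted at XbaI), followed in the same orientation by rpoB (β) and rpoC (β′), which were introduced together on a BamHI fragment and have no promoter of their own listed. A T7 terminator sits downstream of rpoC, so all three reading frames are expected to be transcribed together by T7 RNA polymerase in a host that supplies that enzyme. A fragment of an SP6 promoter faces the opposite direction at the 3′ end of the cassette. No affinity tags are recorded on any of the subunits, and the ω and σ subunits are not encoded here. The associated publication reports the crystal structure of the E. coli σ70 holoenzyme, which suggests the plasmid was used to produce recombinant polymerase subunits for purification and structural or biochemical study.
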