Features (pLannotate 1.2.2; 15 found; start..end, strand, type, name):
     33..1019    +  CDS            rpoA (sequence withheld): RPOA_ECO24 - Experimental evidence at protein level: Swiss-Prot protein existence level 1. DNA-dependent RNA polymerase catalyzes the transcription of DNA into RNA using the four ribonucleoside triphosphates as substrates. From Escherichia coli O139:H28 (strain E24377A / ETEC).
   1270..5295    +  CDS            rpoB: RPOB_ECO24 - Experimental evidence at protein level: Swiss-Prot protein existence level 1. DNA-dependent RNA polymerase catalyzes the transcription of DNA into RNA using the four ribonucleoside triphosphates as substrates. From Escherichia coli O139:H28 (strain E24377A / ETEC).
   5378..9595    +  CDS            rpoC (sequence withheld): RPOC_ECO24 - Experimental evidence at protein level: Swiss-Prot protein existence level 1. DNA-dependent RNA polymerase catalyzes the transcription of DNA into RNA using the four ribonucleoside triphosphates as substrates. From Escherichia coli O139:H28 (strain E24377A / ETEC).
   9689..9706    -  promoter       SP6 promoter (fragment): promoter for bacteriophage SP6 RNA polymerase
   9721..9770    +  CDS            SET1 (fragment): solubility-enhancement tag derived from T7 phage gene 10B
   9778..9825    +  terminator     T7 terminator: transcription terminator for bacteriophage T7 RNA polymerase
   9854..9920    +  CDS            lacZα (fragment): LacZα fragment of β-galactosidase; lacZ fragment
   9924..10379   -  rep_origin     f1 ori (sequence partly withheld): f1 bacteriophage origin of replication; arrow indicates direction of (+) strand synthesis
  10382..10481   -  misc_feature   bom (fragment): basis of mobility region from pBR322
  10583..10618   -  CDS            rop (fragment): Rop protein, which maintains plasmids at low copy number; rop
  10713..10817   +  promoter       AmpR promoter: bla
  10818..11678   +  CDS            AmpR: β-lactamase; bla; confers resistance to ampicillin, carbenicillin, and related antibiotics
  11849..12437   +  rep_origin     ori: high-copy-number ColE1/pMB1/pBR322/pUC origin of replication
  12620..12674   +  CDS            lacI (fragment): lac repressor; lacI; The lac repressor binds to the lac operator to inhibit transcription in E. coli. This inhibition can be relieved by adding lactose or isopropyl-β-D-thiogalactopyranoside (IPTG).
  12700..12718   +  promoter       T7 promoter: promoter for bacteriophage T7 RNA polymerase
>Addgene plasmid #45398 | pGEMABC | depositor full sequence | sequence record 63399 | pGEMABC sequence 12737 bps
TCTAGAGAGCTTAGTACCAAAGAGAGGACACA
[987 nt withheld, positions 33-1019]
TAACCGGATCCGGGCCAGTAGCGTTTCACACTGTTTGACTACTGCTGTGCCTTTCAATGCTTGTTTCTAT
CGACGACTTAATATACTGCGACAGGACGTCCGTTCTGTGTAAATCGCAATGAAATGGTTTAAGCGTGATA
GCAACAGGCATTGCGGAAAGTGTTCCATTTTCCGGTCAACAAAATAGTGTTGCACAAACTGTCCGCTCAA
TGGACAGATGGGTCGACTTGTCAGCGAGCTGAGGAACCCTATGGTTTACTCCTATACCGAGAAAAAACGT
ATTCGTAAGGATTTTGGTAAACGTCCACAAGTTCTGGATGTACCTTATCTCCTTTCTATCCAGCTTGACT
CGTTTCAGAAATTTATCGAGCAAGATCCTGAAGGGCAGTATGGTCTGGAAGCTGCTTTCCGTTCCGTATT
CCCGATTCAGAGCTACAGCGGTAATTCCGAGCTGCAATACGTCAGCTACCGCCTTGGCGAACCGGTGTTT
GACGTCCAGGAATGTCAAATCCGTGGCGTGACCTATTCCGCACCGCTGCGCGTTAAACTGCGTCTGGTGA
TCTATGAGCGCGAAGCGCCGGAAGGCACCGTAAAAGACATTAAAGAACAAGAAGTCTACATGGGCGAAAT
TCCGCTCATGACAGACAACGGTACCTTTGTTATCAACGGTACTGAGCGTGTTATCGTTTCCCAGCTGCAC
CGTAGTCCGGGCGTCTTCTTTGACTCCGACAAAGGTAAAACCCACTCTTCGGGTAAAGTGCTGTATAACG
CGCGTATCATCCCTTACCGTGGTTCCTGGCTGGACTTCGAATTCGATCCGAAGGACAACCTGTTCGTACG
TATCGACCGTCGCCGTAAACTGCCTGCGACCATCATTCTGCGCGCCCTGAACTACACCACAGAGCAGATC
CTCGACCTGTTCTTTGAAAAAGTTATCTTTGAAATCCGTGATAACAAGCTGCAGATGGAACTGGTGCCGG
AACGCCTGCGTGGTGAAACCGCATCTTTTGACATCGAAGCTAACGGTAAAGTGTACGTAGAAAAAGGCCG
CCGTATCACTGCGCGCCACATTCGCCAGCTGGAAAAAGACGACGTCAAACTGATCGAAGTCCCGGTTGAG
TACATCGCAGGTAAAGTGGTTGCTAAAGACTATATTGATGAGTCTACCGGCGAGCTGATCTGCGCAGCGA
ACATGGAGCTGAGCCTGGATCTGCTGGCTAAGCTGAGCCAGTCTGGTCACAAGCGTATCGAAACGCTGTT
CACCAACGATCTGGATCACGGCCCATATATCTCTGAAACCTTACGTGTCGACCCAACTAACGACCGTCTG
AGCGCACTGGTAGAAATCTACCGCATGATGCGCCCTGGCGAGCCGCCGACTCGTGAAGCAGCTGAAAGCC
TGTTCGAGAACCTGTTCTTCTCCGAAGACCGTTATGACTTGTCTGCGGTTGGTCGTATGAAGTTCAACCG
TTCTCTGCTGCGCGAAGAAATCGAAGGTTCCGGTATCCTGAGCAAAGACGACATCATTGATGTTATGAAA
AAGCTCATCGATATCCGTAACGGTAAAGGCGAAGTCGATGATATCGACCACCTCGGCAACCGTCGTATCC
GTTCCGTTGGCGAAATGGCGGAAAACCAGTTCCGCGTTGGCCTGGTACGTGTAGAGCGTGCGGTGAAAGA
GCGTCTGTCTCTGGGCGATCTGGATACCCTGATGCCACAGGATATGATCAACGCCAAGCCGATTTCCGCA
GCAGTGAAAGAGTTCTTCGGTTCCAGCCAGCTGTCTCAGTTTATGGTCCAGAACAACCCGCTGTCTGAGA
TTACGCACAAACGTCGTATCTCCGCACTCGGCCCAGGCGGTCTGACCCGTGAACGTGCAGGCTTCGAAGT
TCGAGACGTACACCCGACTCACTACGGTCGCGTATGTCCAATCGAAACCCCTGAAGGTCCGAACATCGGT
CTGATCAACTCTCTGTCCGTGTACGCACAGACTAACGAATACGGCTTCCTTGAGACTCCGTATCGTAAAG
TGACCGACGGTGTTGTAACTGACGAAATTCACTACCTGTCTGCTATCGAAGAAGGCAACTACGTTATCGC
CCAGGCGAACTCCAACTTGGATGAAGAAGGCCACTTCGTAGAAGACCTGGTAACTTGCCGTAGCAAAGGC
GAATCCAGCTTGTTCAGCCGCGACCAGGTTGACTACATGGACGTATCCACCCAGCAGGTGGTATCCGTCG
GTGCGTCCCTGATCCCGTTCCTGGAACACGATGACGCCAACCGTGCATTGATGGGTGCGAACATGCAACG
TCAGGCCGTTCCGACTCTGCGCGCTGATAAGCCGCTGGTTGGTACTGGTATGGAACGTGCTGTTGCCGTT
GACTCCGGTGTAACTGCGGTAGCTAAACGTGGTGGTGTCGTTCAGTACGTGGATGCTTCCCGTATCGTTA
TCAAAGTTAACGAAGACGAGATGTATCCGGGTGAAGCAGGTATCGACATCTACAACCTGACCAAATACAC
CCGTTCTAACCAGAACACCTGTATCAACCAGATGCCGTGTGTGTCTCTGGGTGAACCGGTTGAACGTGGC
GACGTGCTGGCAGACGGTCCGTCCACCGACCTCGGTGAACTGGCGCTTGGTCAGAACATGCGCGTAGCGT
TCATGCCGTGGAATGGTTACAACTTCGAAGACTCCATCCTCGTATCCGAGCGTGTTGTTCAGGAAGACCG
TTTCACCACCATCCACATTCAGGAACTGGCGTGTGTGTCCCGTGACACCAAGCTGGGTCCGGAAGAGATC
ACCGCTGACATCCCGAACGTGGGTGAAGCTGCGCTCTCCAAACTGGATGAATCCGGTATCGTTTACATTG
GTGCGGAAGTGACCGGTGGCGACATTCTGGTTGGTAAGGTAACGCCGAAAGGTGAAACTCAGCTGACCCC
AGAAGAAAAACTGCTGCGTGCGATCTTCGGTGAGAAAGCCTCTGACGTTAAAGACTCTTCTCTGCGCGTA
CCAAACGGTGTATCCGGTACGGTTATCGACGTTCAGGTCTTTACTCGCGATGGCGTAGAAAAAGACAAAC
GTGCGCTGGAAATCGAAGAAATGCAGCTCAAACAGGCGAAGAAAGACCTGTCTGAAGAACTGCAGATCCT
CGAAGCGGGTCTGTTCAGCCGTATCCGTGCTGTGCTGGTAGCCGGTGGCGTTGAAGCTGAGAAGCTCGAC
AAACTGCCGCGCGATCGCTGGCTGGAGCTGGGCCTGACAGACGAAGAGAAACAAAATCAGCTGGAACAGC
TGGCTGAGCAGTATGACGAACTGAAACACGAGTTCGAGAAGAAACTCGAAGCGAAACGCCGCAAAATCAC
CCAGGGCGACGATCTGGCACCGGGCGTGCTGAAGATTGTTAAGGTATATCTGGCGGTTAAACGCCGTATC
CAGCCTGGTGACAAGATGGCAGGTCGTCACGGTAACAAGGGTGTAATTTCTAAGATCAACCCGATCGAAG
ATATGCCTTACGATGAAAACGGTACGCCGGTAGACATCGTACTGAACCCGCTGGGCGTACCGTCTCGTAT
GAACATCGGTCAGATCCTCGAAACCCACCTGGGTATGGCTGCGAAAGGTATCGGCGACAAGATCAACGCC
ATGCTGAAACAGCAGCAAGAAGTCGCGAAACTGCGCGAATTCATCCAGCGTGCGTACGATCTGGGCGCTG
ACGTTCGTCAGAAAGTTGACCTGAGTACCTTCAGCGATGAAGAAGTTATGCGTCTGGCTGAAAACCTGCG
CAAAGGTATGCCAATCGCAACGCCGGTGTTCGACGGTGCGAAAGAAGCAGAAATTAAAGAGCTGCTGAAA
CTTGGCGACCTGCCGACTTCCGGTCAGATCCGCCTGTACGATGGTCGCACTGGTGAACAGTTCGAGCGTC
CGGTAACCGTTGGTTACATGTACATGCTGAAACTGAACCACCTGGTCGACGACAAGATGCACGCGCGTTC
CACCGGTTCTTACAGCCTGGTTACTCAGCAGCCGCTGGGTGGTAAGGCACAGTTCGGTGGTCAGCGTTTC
GGGGAGATGGAAGTGTGGGCGCTGGAAGCATACGGCGCAGCATACACCCTGCAGGAAATGCTCACCGTTA
AGTCTGATGACGTGAACGGTCGTACCAAGATGTATAAAAACATCGTGGACGGCAACCATCAGATGGAGCC
GGGCATGCCAGAATCCTTCAACGTATTGTTGAAAGAGATTCGTTCGCTGGGTATCAACATCGAACTGGAA
GACGAGTAATTCTCGCTCAAACAGGTCACTGCTGTCGGGTTAAAACCCGGCAGCGGATTGTGCTAACTCC
GACGGGAGCAAATCC
[4221 nt withheld, positions 5375-9595]
TAATCGTTAATCCGCAAATAACGTAAAAACCCGCTTCGGCGGGTTTTTTTATGGGGGGAGTTTAGGGAAA
GAGCATTTGTCAGAATCCGGATCCTATAGTGTCACCTAAATCCCAGCTTGATCCGGCTGCTAACAAAGCC
CGAAAGGAAGCTGAGTTGGCTGCTGCCACCGCTGAGCAATAACTAGCATAACCCCTTGGGGCCTCTAAAC
GGGTCTTGAGGGGTTTTTTGCTGAAAGGAGGAACTATATCCGGATAACCTGGCGTAATAGCGAAGAGGCC
CGCACCGATCGCCCTTCCCAACAGTTGCGCAGCCTGAATGGCGAATGGAAATTGTAAACGTTAATATTTT
GTTAAAATTCGCGTTAAATATTTGTTAAATCAGCTCATTTTTTAACCAATAGGCCGAAATCGGCAAAATC
CCTTATAAATCAAAAGAATAGACCGAGATAGGGT
[37 nt withheld, positions 10050-10086]
AAAGAACGTGGACTCCAACGTCAAAGG
[64 nt withheld, positions 10114-10177]
CGGTCGAGGTGCCGTAAAGCT
[56 nt withheld, positions 10199-10254]
G
[124 nt withheld, positions 10256-10379]
CGCCTGATGCGGTATTTTCTCCTTACGCATCTGTGCGGTATTTCACACCGCATATGGTGCACTCTCAGTA
CAATCTGCTCTGATGCCGCATAGTTAAGCCAGCCCCGACACCCGCCAACACCCGCTGACGCGCCCTGACG
GGCTTGTCTGCTCCCGGCATCCGCTTACAGACAAGCTGTGACCGTCTCCGGGAGCTGCATGTGTCAGAGG
TTTTCACCGTCATCACCGAAACGCGCGAGACGAAAGGGCCTCGTGATACGCCTATTTTTATAGGTTAATG
TCATGATAATAATGGTTTCTTAGACGTCAGGTGGCACTTTTCGGGGAAATGTGCGCGGAACCCCTATTTG
TTTATTTTTCTAAATACATTCAAATATGTATCCGCTCATGAGACAATAACCCTGATAAATGCTTCAATAA
TATTGAAAAAGGAAGAGTATGAGTATTCAACATTTCCGTGTCGCCCTTATTCCCTTTTTTGCGGCATTTT
GCCTTCCTGTTTTTGCTCACCCAGAAACGCTGGTGAAAGTAAAAGATGCTGAAGATCAGTTGGGTGCACG
AGTGGGTTACATCGAACTGGATCTCAACAGCGGTAAGATCCTTGAGAGTTTTCGCCCCGAAGAACGTTTT
CCAATGATGAGCACTTTTAAAGTTCTGCTATGTCATACACTATTATCCCGTATTGACGCCGGGCAAGAGC
AACTCGGTCGCCGGGCGCGGTATTCTCAGAATGACTTGGTTGAGTACTCACCAGTCACAGAAAAGCATCT
TACGGATGGCATGACAGTAAGAGAATTATGCAGTGCTGCCATAACCATGAGTGATAACACTGCGGCCAAC
TTACTTCTGACAACGATCGGAGGACCGAAGGAGCTAACCGCTTTTTTGCACAACATGGGGGATCATGTAA
CTCGCCTTGATCGTTGGGAACCGGAGCTGAATGAAGCCATACCAAACGACGAGCGTGACACCACGATGCC
TGTAGCAATGCCAACAACGTTGCGCAAACTATTAACTGGCGAACTACTTACTCTAGCTTCCCGGCAACAA
TTAATAGACTGGATGGAGGCGGATAAAGTTGCAGGACCACTTCTGCGCTCGGCCCTTCCGGCTGGCTGGT
TTATTGCTGATAAATCTGGAGCCGGTGAGCGTGGGTCTCGCGGTATCATTGCAGCACTGGGGCCAGATGG
TAAGCCCTCCCGTATCGTAGTTATCTACACGACGGGGAGTCAGGCAACTATGGATGAACGAAATAGACAG
ATCGCTGAGATAGGTGCCTCACTGATTAAGCATTGGTAACTGTCAGACCAAGTTTACTCATATATACTTT
AGATTGATTTAAAACTTCATTTTTAATTTAAAAGGATCTAGGTGAAGATCCTTTTTGATAATCTCATGAC
CAAAATCCCTTAACGTGAGTTTTCGTTCCACTGAGCGTCAGACCCCGTAGAAAAGATCAAAGGATCTTCT
TGAGATCCTTTTTTTCTGCGCGTAATCTGCTGCTTGCAAACAAAAAAACCACCGCTACCAGCGGTGGTTT
GTTTGCCGGATCAAGAGCTACCAACTCTTTTTCCGAAGGTAACTGGCTTCAGCAGAGCGCAGATACCAAA
TACTGTCCTTCTAGTGTAGCCGTAGTTAGGCCACCACTTCAAGAACTCTGTAGCACCGCCTACATACCTC
GCTCTGCTAATCCTGTTACCAGTGGCTGCTGCCAGTGGCGATAAGTCGTGTCTTACCGGGTTGGACTCAA
GACGATAGTTACCGGATAAGGCGCAGCGGTCGGGCTGAACGGGGGGTTCGTGCACACAGCCCAGCTTGGA
GCGAACGACCTACACCGAACTGAGATACCTACAGCGTGAGCTATGAGAAAGCGCCACGCTTCCCGAAGGG
AGAAAGGCGGACAGGTATCCGGTAAGCGGCAGGGTCGGAACAGGAGAGCGCACGAGGGAGCTTCCAGGGG
GAAACGCCTGGTATCTTTATAGTCCTGTCGGGTTTCGCCACCTCTGACTTGAGCGTCGATTTTTGTGATG
CTCGTCAGGGGGGCGGAGCCTATCGAAAAACGCCAGCAACGCGGCCTTTTTACGGTTCCTGGCCTTTTGC
TGGCCTTTTGCTCACATGTTCTTTCCTGCGTTATCCCCTGATTCTGTGGATAACCGTATTACCGCCTTTG
AGTGAGCTGATACCGCTCGCCGCAGCCGAACGACCGAGCGCAGCGAGTCAGTGAGCGAGGAAGCGGAAGA
GCGCCCAATACGCAAACCGCCTCTCCCCGCGCGTTGGCCGATTCATTAATGCAGCCCGGGAGATCTCGAT
CCCGCGAAATTAATACGACTCACTATAGGGAGACCACAACGGTTTCCC
