>Addgene plasmid #45398 | pGEMABC | addgene partial sequence | sequence record 65126 | T7_promoter
GAGAGCTTAGTACCAAAGAGAGGACACA
[857 nt withheld, positions 29-885]
