>Addgene plasmid #45398 | pGEMABC | addgene partial sequence | sequence record 65128 | T7_Terminal_primer
GCTTCCTTTCGGGCTTTGTTAGCAGCCGGATCAAGCTGGGATTTAGGTGACACTATAGGATCCGGATTCT
GACAAATGCTCTTTCCCTAAACTCCCCCCATAAAAAAACCCGCCGAAGCGGGTTTTTACGTTATTTGCGG
ATTAACGATTA
[779 nt withheld, positions 152-930]
